Addgene plasmid #108482: pcDNA4-Tet-on-vsv-Mis12-dCEN Incenp
Purpose: inducible expression of vsv-Mis12-dCEN-INCENP
Depositing lab: Susanne Lens. Publication: Sensing chromosome bi-orientation by spatial separation of aurora B kinase from kinetochore substrates. Liu D, Vader G, Vromans MJ, Lampson MA, Lens SM. Science. 2009 Mar 6;323(5919):1350-3. doi: 10.1126/science.1167000. Epub 2009 Jan 15. PubMed 19150808.
Backbone
  Vector backbone: pcDNA4-TO
  Backbone size w/o insert (bp): 5100
  Vector type: Mammalian Expression
  Selectable markers: Zeocin
Growth in bacteria
  Bacterial resistance: Ampicillin, 100 μg/mL
  Growth temperature: 37°C
  Growth strain: DH5alpha
  Copy number: High Copy
Gene/Insert
  Gene/Insert name: Mis12-dCEN-INCENP
  Species: H. sapiens (human)
  Insert size (bp): 3228
  Mutation: CEN box replaced by Mis12
  Entrez Gene: INCENP
  Promoter: CMV
  Tag / fusion protein: VSV (N terminal on insert)
  Cloning method: Restriction Enzyme; 5′ cloning site EcoR1 (unknown if destroyed); 3′ cloning site EcoR1 (unknown if destroyed)
Terms and licenses: Academic/Nonprofit Terms; Industry Terms: Not Available to Industry
Depositor comments: Addgene's sequencing results found that translation of INCENP continues through the 3' MCS of this plasmid, resulting in an extra 55 amino acids. The depositing lab states that this change is not known to affect plasmid function.
How to cite: pcDNA4-Tet-on-vsv-Mis12-dCEN Incenp was a gift from Susanne Lens (Addgene plasmid # 108482 ; http://n2t.net/addgene:108482 ; RRID:Addgene_108482)
