[The description below was written by a language model from this plasmid's Addgene catalogue record and pLannotate feature annotations shown in this document.]
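Description:
pcDNA4-Tet-on-vsv-Mis12-dCEN Incenp is a mammalian expression plasmid built on the pcDNA4-TO backbone for tetracycline-inducible production of a chimeric human INCENP protein. It is maintained in E. coli through a high-copy ColE1/pUC-type origin with ampicillin resistance (bla). It also carries an f1 origin and residual lac promoter/operator sequences from the backbone. For selection in mammalian cells, an SV40 early promoter, together with the bacterial EM7 promoter, drives the Sh ble gene for Zeocin resistance, followed by an SV40 polyadenylation signal.

The expression cassette uses the CMV immediate-early enhancer and promoter, followed directly by short tet operator sequences, which the annotation software labels as PLtetO-1 and TRE3GV fragments. In this backbone design, Tet repressor supplied by the host cell binds the operators and blocks transcription until tetracycline or doxycycline is added. The roughly 3.2 kb insert encodes an N-terminal VSV epitope tag fused to the kinetochore protein MIS12, which is joined to INCENP in place of its CEN box. The CEN box is the N-terminal region that normally tethers the chromosomal passenger complex to the inner centromere. The C-terminal portion of INCENP that associates with Aurora B is retained. The transcript ends at a bGH polyadenylation signal. Repository sequencing found that translation reads through into the 3′ multiple cloning site and adds 55 extra amino acids, which the depositor reports is not known to affect function.

The associated publication studied how chromosome bi-orientation is sensed through spatial separation of Aurora B from its kinetochore substrates. The construct's design is consistent with repositioning INCENP, and thereby Aurora B, from the inner centromere toward the kinetochore.
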