Features (pLannotate 1.2.2; 23 found; start..end, strand, type, name):
     28..80      -  misc_feature   bom (fragment): basis of mobility region from pBR322
    235..614     +  enhancer       CMV enhancer: human cytomegalovirus immediate early enhancer
    615..818     +  promoter       CMV promoter: human cytomegalovirus (CMV) immediate early promoter
    820..839     +  promoter       PLtetO-1 promoter (fragment): modified phage lambda PL promoter with tet operator sites (Lutz and Bujard, 1997)
    841..860     +  promoter       PLtetO-1 promoter (fragment): modified phage lambda PL promoter with tet operator sites (Lutz and Bujard, 1997)
    868..901     +  promoter       TRE3GV promoter (fragment): 3rd-generation Tet-responsive promoter that can be activated by binding of Tet-On® 3G, optimized for retroviral and lentiviral vectors
   1044..1655    +  CDS            MIS12: MIS12_HUMAN - Experimental evidence at protein level: Swiss-Prot protein existence level 1. Part of the MIS12 complex which is required for normal chromosome alignment and segregation and for kinetochore formation during mitosis (PubMed:12515822, PubMed:15502821, PubMed:16585270). Essential for proper kinetochore microtubule attachments (PubMed:23891108). From Homo sapiens (Human).
   1623..4268    +  CDS            INCENP: INCE_HUMAN - Experimental evidence at protein level: Swiss-Prot protein existence level 1. Component of the chromosomal passenger complex (CPC), a complex that acts as a key regulator of mitosis. The CPC complex has essential functions at the centromere in ensuring correct chromosome alignment and segregation and is required for chromatin-induced microtubule stabilization and spindle assembly. Acts as a scaffold regulating CPC localization and activity. The C-terminus associates with AURKB or AURKC, the N-terminus associated with BIRC5/survivin and CDCA8/borealin tethers the CPC to the inner c
   4386..4610    +  polyA_signal   bGH poly(A) signal: bovine growth hormone polyadenylation signal
   4614..4635    +  promoter       SV40 promoter (fragment): SV40 enhancer and early promoter
   4656..5084    +  rep_origin     f1 ori (sequence partly withheld): f1 bacteriophage origin of replication; arrow indicates direction of (+) strand synthesis
   5098..5427    +  promoter       SV40 promoter: SV40 enhancer and early promoter
   5475..5522    +  promoter       EM7 promoter: synthetic bacterial promoter&nbsp
   5541..5915    +  CDS            BleoR: antibiotic-binding protein; Sh ble from Streptoalloteichus hindustanus; confers resistance to bleomycin, phleomycin, and Zeocin™
   5925..6050    +  CDS            ble (fragment): BLE_KLEPN - Experimental evidence at protein level: Swiss-Prot protein existence level 1. Binding protein with a strong affinity to the bleomycin family of antibiotics. Binds to CL990; an antimitotic-antibiotic compound. From Klebsiella pneumoniae.
   6045..6166    +  polyA_signal   SV40 poly(A) signal: SV40 polyadenylation signal
   6239..6255    -  protein_bind   lac operator: The lac repressor binds to the lac operator to inhibit transcription in E. coli. This inhibition can be relieved by adding lactose or isopropyl-β-D-thiogalactopyranoside (IPTG). lac repressor encoded by lacI
   6263..6293    -  promoter       lac promoter: promoter for the E. coli lac operon
   6308..6329    -  protein_bind   CAP binding site: CAP binding activates transcription in the presence of cAMP. E. coli catabolite activator protein
   6342..6434    -  CDS            lacI (fragment): lac repressor; lacI; The lac repressor binds to the lac operator to inhibit transcription in E. coli. This inhibition can be relieved by adding lactose or isopropyl-β-D-thiogalactopyranoside (IPTG).
   6617..7205    -  rep_origin     ori: high-copy-number ColE1/pMB1/pBR322/pUC origin of replication
   7376..8236    -  CDS            AmpR: β-lactamase; bla; confers resistance to ampicillin, carbenicillin, and related antibiotics
   8237..8341    -  promoter       AmpR promoter: bla
>Addgene plasmid #108482 | pcDNA4-Tet-on-vsv-Mis12-dCEN Incenp | addgene full sequence | sequence record 208758 | Addgene NGS Result
GACGGATCGGGAGATCTCCCGATCCCCTATGGTGCACTCTCAGTACAATCTGCTCTGATGCCGCATAGTT
AAGCCAGTATCTGCTCCCTGCTTGTGTGTTGGAGGTCGCTGAGTAGTGCGCGAGCAAAATTTAAGCTACA
ACAAGGCAAGGCTTGACCGACAATTGCATGAAGAATCTGCTTAGGGTTAGGCGTTTTGCGCTGCTTCGCG
ATGTACGGGCCAGATATACGCGTTGACATTGATTATTGACTAGTTATTAATAGTAATCAATTACGGGGTC
ATTAGTTCATAGCCCATATATGGAGTTCCGCGTTACATAACTTACGGTAAATGGCCCGCCTGGCTGACCG
CCCAACGACCCCCGCCCATTGACGTCAATAATGACGTATGTTCCCATAGTAACGCCAATAGGGACTTTCC
ATTGACGTCAATGGGTGGAGTATTTACGGTAAACTGCCCACTTGGCAGTACATCAAGTGTATCATATGCC
AAGTACGCCCCCTATTGACGTCAATGACGGTAAATGGCCCGCCTGGCATTATGCCCAGTACATGACCTTA
TGGGACTTTCCTACTTGGCAGTACATCTACGTATTAGTCATCGCTATTACCATGGTGATGCGGTTTTGGC
AGTACATCAATGGGCGTGGATAGCGGTTTGACTCACGGGGATTTCCAAGTCTCCACCCCATTGACGTCAA
TGGGAGTTTGTTTTGGCACCAAAATCAACGGGACTTTCCAAAATGTCGTAACAACTCCGCCCCATTGACG
CAAATGGGCGGTAGGCGTGTACGGTGGGAGGTCTATATAAGCAGAGCTCTCCCTATCAGTGATAGAGATC
TCCCTATCAGTGATAGAGATCGTCGACGAGCTCGTTTAGTGAACCGTCAGATCGCCTGGAGACGCCATCC
ACGCTGTTTTGACCTCCATAGAAGACACCGGGACCGATCCAGCCTCCGGACTCTAGCGTTTAAACTTAAG
CTTGGTACCGGATCCGCCACCATGTACACCGACATCGAGATGAACCGGTTGGGCAAGGAATTCTCTGTGG
ATCCAATGACCTACGAGGCCCAGTTCTTTGGCTTCACGCCACAAACGTGCATGCTTCGGATCTACATTGC
ATTTCAAGACTACCTATTTGAAGTGATGCAGGCCGTTGAACAGGTTATTCTGAAGAAGCTGGATGGCATC
CCAGACTGTGACATTAGCCCAGTGCAGATTCGCAAATGCACAGAGAAGTTTCTTTGCTTCATGAAAGGAC
ATTTTGATAACCTTTTTAGCAAAATGGAGCAACTGTTTTTGCAGCTGATTTTACGTATTCCCTCAAACAT
CTTGCTTCCTGAAGATAAATGTAAGGAGACACCTTATAGTGAGGAAGATTTTCAGCATCTCCAGAAAGAA
ATTGAACAGTTACAGGAGAAGTACAAGACTGAATTATGTACTAAGCAGGCCCTTCTTGCAGAATTAGAAG
AGCAAAAAATTGTTCAGGCCAAACTCAAACAGACGTTGACTTTCTTTGATGAGCTTCATAATGTTGGCAG
AGATCATGGGACTAGTGATTTTAGGGAGAGTTTAGTATCCCTGGTTCAGAACTCCAGAAAACTACAGAAC
ATTAGAGACAATGTGGAAAAGGAATCGAAACGACTGAAAATATCTGAATTCAGCAAAGAGCCAGAGCTGA
TGCCCAAAACACCTTCTCAGAAGAACCGACGGAAGAAGAGACGGATTTCTTATGTTCAGGATGAAAACAG
AGATCCCATCAGGAGAAGGTTATCCCGCAGAAAGTCTCGGAGCAGCCAGCTGAGCTCCCGACGCCTCCGC
AGCAAGGACAGTGTAGAGAAGCTGGCTACAGTGGTCGGGGAGAACGGCTCCGTTCTGCGGCGTGTGACCC
GTGCTGCGGCTGCAGCTGCCGCGGCTACCATGGCATTGGCTGCACCTTCTTCACCCACCCCTGAGTCTCC
CACGATGCTGACTAAGAAGCCCGAGGATAACCACACCCAGTGCCAGCTGGTGCCTGTGGTGGAGATCGGC
ATCAGTGAGCGCCAGAATGCTGAGCAGCATGTCACCCAGCTCATGTCCACCGAGCCTCTGCCCCGCACTC
TGTCCCCGACTCCAGCTTCAGCCACAGCTCCAACCTCCCAGGGCATCCCGACATCAGATGAGGAATCAAC
ACCTAAGAAGTCGAAGGCCAGGATACTGGAGTCCATCACAGTGAGCTCCCTGATGGCTACACCCCAGGAC
CCCAAGGGTCAAGGGGTCGGGACGGGGCGGTCTGCGTCTAAGCTCAGGATTGCGCAGGTCTCCCCTGGCC
CACGGGACTCGCCAGCCTTTCCAGATTCTCCATGGCGGGAGCGGGTGCTGGCTCCCATCCTGCCGGATAA
CTTCTCCACGCCCACGGGCTCTCGCACGGACTCTCAATCGGTGCGGCACAGCCCGATCGCCCCGTCTTCC
CCGAGTCCCCGAGTCTTAGCCCAGAAGTACTCTCTGGTGGCCAAACAGGAAAGTGTTGTCCGCAGGGCGA
GCAGAAGGCTTGCCAAGAAGACTGCCGAAGAGCCAGCTGCCTCTGGCCGCATCATCTGTCACAGTTACCT
GGAGAGGCTCCTGAATGTTGAGGTGCCCCAGAAAGTTGGTTCTGAGCAGAAGGAACCCCCCGAGGAGGCT
GAGCCTGTGGCGGCAGCTGAGCCAGAGGTCCCTGAGAACAACGGAAATAACTCGTGGCCCCACAATGACA
CAGAGATCGCCAACAGCACACCCAACCCGAAGCCTGCAGCCAGCAGCCCGGAAACACCCTCTGCAGGGCA
GCAAGAGGCCAAGACGGACCAAGCAGATGGACCCAGAGAGCCACCGCAGAGTGCCAGGAGGAAGCGCAGC
TACAAGCAGGCCGTGAGTGAGCTGGACGAGGAGCAGCACCTGGAGGATGAGGAGCTGCAGCCCCCCAGGA
GCAAGACCCCTTCCTCACCCTGCCCAGCCAGCAAGGTGGTACGGCCCCTCCGGACCTTTCTGCACACAGT
GCAGAGGAACCAGATGCTCACGACCCCGACCTCAGCCCCACGCAGCGTCATGAAGTCCTTTATTAAGCGC
AACACTCCCCTGCGCATGGACCCCAAGTGCAGCTTCGTCGAGAAGGAGCGGCAGCGCCTGGAGAATCTGC
GGCGGAAGGAGGAGGCCGAGCAGCTGCGCAGGCAGAAGGTGGAGGAGGACAAGCGGCGGCGGCTGGAGGA
GGTGAAGCTGAAGCGTGAGGAACGCCTCCGCAAGGTGCTGCAGGCCCGCGAGCGGGTGGAGCAGATGAAG
GAGGAGAAGAAGAAGCAGATTGAGCAGAAGTTTGCTCAGATCGACGAGAAGACTGAGAAGGCCAAGGAGG
AGCGGCTGGCAGAGGAGAAGGCCAAGAAAAAGGCGGCGGCCAAGAAGATGGAGGAGGTGGAAGCACGCAG
GAAGCAGGAAGAGGATGCACGTAGGCTCAGGTGGCTGCAGCAGGAGGAGGAAGAGCGGCGGCACCAAGAG
CTGCTGCAGAAGAAGAAGGAAGAGGAGCAGGAGCGGCTGCGGAAGGCGGCCGAGGCTAAGCGGCTGGCAG
AGCAGCGGGAGCAGGAGCGGCGGGAGCAGGAGCGGCGCGAGCAGGAGCGGCGCGAGCAGGAGCGGCGGGA
GCAGGAGCGGCGCGAGCAGGAGCGACAGCTGGCAGAGCAGGAGCGTCGGCGGGAGCAGGAGCGGCTCCAG
GCCGAGAGGGAGCTGCAGGAGCGGGAGAAGGCCCTGCGGCTGCAGAAGGAGCAGCTGCAGAGGGAACTGG
AGGAGAAGAAGAAGAAGGAAGAGCAGCAGCGTCTGGCTGAGCGGCAGCTGCAGGAGGAGCAAGAGAAGAA
AGCCAAGGAGGCAGCAGGGGCCAGCAAGGCCCTGAATGTGACTGTGGACGTGCAGTCTCCAGCTTGTACC
TCATATCAGATGACTCCGCAAGGGCACAGGGCCCCTCCCAAGATCAACCCAGATAACTACGGGATGGATC
TGAATAGCGACGACTCCACCGATGATGAGGCCCATCCCCGGAAGCCCATCCCCACCTGGGCCCGAGGCAC
CCCGCTCAGCCAGGCTATCATTCACCAGTACTACCACCCACCGAACCTTCTGGAGCTCTTTGGAACCATT
CTCCCACTGGACTTGGAGGATATCTTCAAGAAGAGCAAGCCCCGCTATCACAAGCGCACCAGCTCTGCTG
TCTGGAACTCACCGCCCCTGCAGGGCGCCAGGGTCCCCAGCAGCCTGGCCTACAGCCTGAAGAAGCACAA
GCTTGGTACCGAGCTCGGATCCACTAGTCCAGTGTGGTGGAATTCTGCAGATATCCAGCACAGTGGCGGC
CGCTCGAGTCTAGAGGGCCCGTTTAAACCCGCTGATCAGCCTCGACTGTGCCTTCTAGTTGCCAGCCATC
TGTTGTTTGCCCCTCCCCCGTGCCTTCCTTGACCCTGGAAGGTGCCACTCCCACTGTCCTTTCCTAATAA
AATGAGGAAATTGCATCGCATTGTCTGAGTAGGTGTCATTCTATTCTGGGGGGTGGGGTGGGGCAGGACA
GCAAGGGGGAGGATTGGGAAGACAATAGCAGGCATGCTGGGGATGCGGTGGGCTCTATGGCTTCTGAGGC
GGAAAGAACCAGCTGGGGCTCTAGGGGGTATCCCC
[124 nt withheld, positions 4656-4779]
C
[91 nt withheld, positions 4781-4871]
A
[49 nt withheld, positions 4873-4921]
CCTTTGACGTTGGAGTCCACGTTCTTT
[37 nt withheld, positions 4949-4985]
ACCCTATCTCGGTCTATTCTTTTGATTTATAAGGGATTTTGCCGATTTCGGCCTATTGGTTAAAAAATGA
GCTGATTTAACAAAAATTTAACGCGAATTAATTCTGTGGAATGTGTGTCAGTTAGGGTGTGGAAAGTCCC
CAGGCTCCCCAGCAGGCAGAAGTATGCAAAGCATGCATCTCAATTAGTCAGCAACCAGGTGTGGAAAGTC
CCCAGGCTCCCCAGCAGGCAGAAGTATGCAAAGCATGCATCTCAATTAGTCAGCAACCATAGTCCCGCCC
CTAACTCCGCCCATCCCGCCCCTAACTCCGCCCAGTTCCGCCCATTCTCCGCCCCATGGCTGACTAATTT
TTTTTATTTATGCAGAGGCCGAGGCCGCCTCTGCCTCTGAGCTATTCCAGAAGTAGTGAGGAGGCTTTTT
TGGAGGCCTAGGCTTTTGCAAAAAGCTCCCGGGAGCTTGTATATCCATTTTCGGATCTGATCAGCACGTG
TTGACAATTAATCATCGGCATAGTATATCGGCATAGTATAATACGACAAGGTGAGGAACTAAACCATGGC
CAAGTTGACCAGTGCCGTTCCGGTGCTCACCGCGCGCGACGTCGCCGGAGCGGTCGAGTTCTGGACCGAC
CGGCTCGGGTTCTCCCGGGACTTCGTGGAGGACGACTTCGCCGGTGTGGTCCGGGACGACGTGACCCTGT
TCATCAGCGCGGTCCAGGACCAGGTGGTGCCGGACAACACCCTGGCCTGGGTGTGGGTGCGCGGCCTGGA
CGAGCTGTACGCCGAGTGGTCGGAGGTCGTGTCCACGAACTTCCGGGACGCCTCCGGGCCGGCCATGACC
GAGATCGGCGAGCAGCCGTGGGGGCGGGAGTTCGCCCTGCGCGACCCGGCCGGCAACTGCGTGCACTTCG
TGGCCGAGGAGCAGGACTGACACGTGCTACGAGATTTCGATTCCACCGCCGCCTTCTATGAAAGGTTGGG
CTTCGGAATCGTTTTCCGGGACGCCGGCTGGATGATCCTCCAGCGCGGGGATCTCATGCTGGAGTTCTTC
GCCCACCCCAACTTGTTTATTGCAGCTTATAATGGTTACAAATAAAGCAATAGCATCACAAATTTCACAA
ATAAAGCATTTTTTTCACTGCATTCTAGTTGTGGTTTGTCCAAACTCATCAATGTATCTTATCATGTCTG
TATACCGTCGACCTCTAGCTAGAGCTTGGCGTAATCATGGTCATAGCTGTTTCCTGTGTGAAATTGTTAT
CCGCTCACAATTCCACACAACATACGAGCCGGAAGCATAAAGTGTAAAGCCTGGGGTGCCTAATGAGTGA
GCTAACTCACATTAATTGCGTTGCGCTCACTGCCCGCTTTCCAGTCGGGAAACCTGTCGTGCCAGCTGCA
TTAATGAATCGGCCAACGCGCGGGGAGAGGCGGTTTGCGTATTGGGCGCTCTTCCGCTTCCTCGCTCACT
GACTCGCTGCGCTCGGTCGTTCGGCTGCGGCGAGCGGTATCAGCTCACTCAAAGGCGGTAATACGGTTAT
CCACAGAATCAGGGGATAACGCAGGAAAGAACATGTGAGCAAAAGGCCAGCAAAAGGCCAGGAACCGTAA
AAAGGCCGCGTTGCTGGCGTTTTTCCATAGGCTCCGCCCCCCTGACGAGCATCACAAAAATCGACGCTCA
AGTCAGAGGTGGCGAAACCCGACAGGACTATAAAGATACCAGGCGTTTCCCCCTGGAAGCTCCCTCGTGC
GCTCTCCTGTTCCGACCCTGCCGCTTACCGGATACCTGTCCGCCTTTCTCCCTTCGGGAAGCGTGGCGCT
TTCTCATAGCTCACGCTGTAGGTATCTCAGTTCGGTGTAGGTCGTTCGCTCCAAGCTGGGCTGTGTGCAC
GAACCCCCCGTTCAGCCCGACCGCTGCGCCTTATCCGGTAACTATCGTCTTGAGTCCAACCCGGTAAGAC
ACGACTTATCGCCACTGGCAGCAGCCACTGGTAACAGGATTAGCAGAGCGAGGTATGTAGGCGGTGCTAC
AGAGTTCTTGAAGTGGTGGCCTAACTACGGCTACACTAGAAGAACAGTATTTGGTATCTGCGCTCTGCTG
AAGCCAGTTACCTTCGGAAAAAGAGTTGGTAGCTCTTGATCCGGCAAACAAACCACCGCTGGTAGCGGTG
GTTTTTTTGTTTGCAAGCAGCAGATTACGCGCAGAAAAAAAGGATCTCAAGAAGATCCTTTGATCTTTTC
TACGGGGTCTGACGCTCAGTGGAACGAAAACTCACGTTAAGGGATTTTGGTCATGAGATTATCAAAAAGG
ATCTTCACCTAGATCCTTTTAAATTAAAAATGAAGTTTTAAATCAATCTAAAGTATATATGAGTAAACTT
GGTCTGACAGTTACCAATGCTTAATCAGTGAGGCACCTATCTCAGCGATCTGTCTATTTCGTTCATCCAT
AGTTGCCTGACTCCCCGTCGTGTAGATAACTACGATACGGGAGGGCTTACCATCTGGCCCCAGTGCTGCA
ATGATACCGCGAGACCCACGCTCACCGGCTCCAGATTTATCAGCAATAAACCAGCCAGCCGGAAGGGCCG
AGCGCAGAAGTGGTCCTGCAACTTTATCCGCCTCCATCCAGTCTATTAATTGTTGCCGGGAAGCTAGAGT
AAGTAGTTCGCCAGTTAATAGTTTGCGCAACGTTGTTGCCATTGCTACAGGCATCGTGGTGTCACGCTCG
TCGTTTGGTATGGCTTCATTCAGCTCCGGTTCCCAACGATCAAGGCGAGTTACATGATCCCCCATGTTGT
GCAAAAAAGCGGTTAGCTCCTTCGGTCCTCCGATCGTTGTCAGAAGTAAGTTGGCCGCAGTGTTATCACT
CATGGTTATGGCAGCACTGCATAATTCTCTTACTGTCATGCCATCCGTAAGATGCTTTTCTGTGACTGGT
GAGTACTCAACCAAGTCATTCTGAGAATAGTGTATGCGGCGACCGAGTTGCTCTTGCCCGGCGTCAATAC
GGGATAATACCGCGCCACATAGCAGAACTTTAAAAGTGCTCATCATTGGAAAACGTTCTTCGGGGCGAAA
ACTCTCAAGGATCTTACCGCTGTTGAGATCCAGTTCGATGTAACCCACTCGTGCACCCAACTGATCTTCA
GCATCTTTTACTTTCACCAGCGTTTCTGGGTGAGCAAAAACAGGAAGGCAAAATGCCGCAAAAAAGGGAA
TAAGGGCGACACGGAAATGTTGAATACTCATACTCTTCCTTTTTCAATATTATTGAAGCATTTATCAGGG
TTATTGTCTCATGAGCGGATACATATTTGAATGTATTTAGAAAAATAAACAAATAGGGGTTCCGCGCACA
TTTCCCCGAAAAGTGCCACCTGACGTC
